Addgene plasmid #169921: pBlue-ACTB-IR-IRES-Puro-pEF1α-EGFP-IR-ACTB
Purpose: DNA donor plasmid for site-specific integration of IRES-Puro-pEF1a-EGFP cassette at the ACTB locus using Cas9-transposase fusion proteins.
Depositing lab: Zhili Rong. Publication: Enhancing site-specific DNA integration by a Cas9 nuclease fused with a DNA donor-binding domain. Ma S, Wang X, Hu Y, Lv J, Liu C, Liao K, Guo X, Wang D, Lin Y, Rong Z. Nucleic Acids Res. 2020 Oct 9;48(18):10590-10601. doi: 10.1093/nar/gkaa779. PubMed 32986839.
Backbone
  Vector backbone: PbluSKP
  Vector type: CRISPR
  Selectable markers: Puromycin
Growth in bacteria
  Bacterial resistance: Ampicillin, 100 μg/mL
  Growth temperature: 37°C
  Growth strain: NEB Stable
  Copy number: Unknown
Gene/Insert
  Gene/Insert name: IRES-Puro-pEF1a-EGFP
  Species: Synthetic
  Promoter: EF1a
  Cloning method: Gibson Cloning
Terms and licenses: Academic/Nonprofit Terms; Industry Terms: Not Available to Industry
How to cite: pBlue-ACTB-IR-IRES-Puro-pEF1α-EGFP-IR-ACTB was a gift from Zhili Rong (Addgene plasmid # 169921 ; http://n2t.net/addgene:169921 ; RRID:Addgene_169921)
