[The description below was written by a language model from this plasmid's Addgene catalogue record and pLannotate feature annotations shown in this document.]
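Description:
pBlue-ACTB-IR-IRES-Puro-pEF1α-EGFP-IR-ACTB is a 6,034 nt donor plasmid built on a pBluescript-type backbone. It supplies template DNA for site-specific integration at the ACTB locus in experiments using Cas9 fused to a transposase-derived, donor-binding domain. The backbone carries a high-copy ColE1/pUC origin, an f1 phage origin, and a β-lactamase gene with its own promoter for ampicillin selection in E. coli. Remnants of the lacZα/lac promoter region, split multiple cloning site fragments, and flanking T3 and T7 promoters mark where the insert was assembled by Gibson cloning.

The synthetic payload consists of two units that the feature table shows in opposite, convergent orientations. One is an EMCV IRES followed by the puromycin N-acetyltransferase gene and a bGH polyadenylation signal. It has no annotated promoter of its own, so puromycin resistance would presumably depend on transcription from the endogenous gene after correct insertion, with the IRES allowing translation from that transcript. The other is an independent reporter unit in which the EF-1α core promoter drives EGFP, terminated by an SV40 poly(A) signal, so cells carrying the donor fluoresce regardless of integration site.

According to the name, this cassette is bracketed by transposon inverted repeats (IR), which the fusion protein would bind, and by ACTB sequences. Neither element is annotated, although unannotated stretches lie on both sides of the cassette where they would be expected. The record does not state which transposon the repeats derive from or the length of the ACTB sequences. Together, the two markers allow enrichment and scoring of targeted integration events in mammalian cells.
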