Features (pLannotate 1.2.2; 19 found; start..end, strand, type, name):
      1..212     +  promoter       EF-1α core promoter: core promoter for human elongation factor EF-1α
    225..944     +  CDS            EGFP: the original enhanced GFP (Yang et al., 1996) mammalian codon-optimized
    951..1032    +  polyA_signal   SV40 poly(A) signal: SV40 polyadenylation signal
   1039..1263    -  polyA_signal   bGH poly(A) signal: bovine growth hormone polyadenylation signal
   1301..1900    -  CDS            PuroR: puromycin N-acetyltransferase; pac from Streptomyces alboniger; confers resistance to puromycin
   1914..2376    -  misc_feature   IRES: internal ribosome entry site (IRES) of the encephalomyocarditis virus (EMCV)
   2814..2836    +  misc_feature   MCS (fragment): pBluescript multiple cloning site
   2845..2863    -  promoter       T7 promoter: promoter for bacteriophage T7 RNA polymerase
   2871..3026    +  CDS            lacZα (fragment): LacZα fragment of β-galactosidase; lacZ fragment
   3031..3459    +  rep_origin     f1 ori (sequence partly withheld): f1 bacteriophage origin of replication; arrow indicates direction of (+) strand synthesis
   3512..3616    +  promoter       AmpR promoter: bla
   3617..4477    +  CDS            AmpR: β-lactamase; bla; confers resistance to ampicillin, carbenicillin, and related antibiotics
   4648..5236    +  rep_origin     ori: high-copy-number ColE1/pMB1/pBR322/pUC origin of replication
   5419..5511    +  CDS            lacI (fragment): lac repressor; lacI; The lac repressor binds to the lac operator to inhibit transcription in E. coli. This inhibition can be relieved by adding lactose or isopropyl-β-D-thiogalactopyranoside (IPTG).
   5524..5545    +  protein_bind   CAP binding site: CAP binding activates transcription in the presence of cAMP. E. coli catabolite activator protein
   5560..5590    +  promoter       lac promoter: promoter for the E. coli lac operon
   5598..5614    +  protein_bind   lac operator: The lac repressor binds to the lac operator to inhibit transcription in E. coli. This inhibition can be relieved by adding lactose or isopropyl-β-D-thiogalactopyranoside (IPTG). lac repressor encoded by lacI
   5659..5677    +  promoter       T3 promoter: promoter for bacteriophage T3 RNA polymerase
   5690..5707    +  misc_feature   MCS (fragment): pBluescript multiple cloning site
>Addgene plasmid #169921 | pBlue-ACTB-IR-IRES-Puro-pEF1α-EGFP-IR-ACTB | addgene full sequence | sequence record 336026 | Addgene NGS Result
GGGCAGAGCGCACATCGCCCACAGTCCCCGAGAAGTTGGGGGGAGGGGTCGGCAATTGATCCGGTGCCTA
GAGAAGGTGGCGCGGGGTAAACTGGGAAAGTGATGTCGTGTACTGGCTCCGCCTTTTTCCCGAGGGTGGG
GGAGAACCGTATATAAGTGCAGTAGTCGCCGTGAACGTTCTTTTTCGCAACGGGTTTGCCGCCAGAACAC
AGCTCGAGGCCACCATGGTGAGCAAGGGCGAGGAGCTGTTCACCGGGGTGGTGCCCATCCTGGTCGAGCT
GGACGGCGACGTAAACGGCCACAAGTTCAGCGTGTCCGGCGAGGGCGAGGGCGATGCCACCTACGGCAAG
CTGACCCTGAAGTTCATCTGCACCACCGGCAAGCTGCCCGTGCCCTGGCCCACCCTCGTGACCACCCTGA
CCTACGGCGTGCAGTGCTTCAGCCGCTACCCCGACCACATGAAGCAGCACGACTTCTTCAAGTCCGCCAT
GCCCGAAGGCTACGTCCAGGAGCGCACCATCTTCTTCAAGGACGACGGCAACTACAAGACCCGCGCCGAG
GTGAAGTTCGAGGGCGACACCCTGGTGAACCGCATCGAGCTGAAGGGCATCGACTTCAAGGAGGACGGCA
ACATCCTGGGGCACAAGCTGGAGTACAACTACAACAGCCACAACGTCTATATCATGGCCGACAAGCAGAA
GAACGGCATCAAGGTGAACTTCAAGATCCGCCACAACATCGAGGACGGCAGCGTGCAGCTCGCCGACCAC
TACCAGCAGAACACCCCCATCGGCGACGGCCCCGTGCTGCTGCCCGACAACCACTACCTGAGCACCCAGT
CCGCCCTGAGCAAAGACCCCAACGAGAAGCGCGATCACATGGTCCTGCTGGAGTTCGTGACCGCCGCCGG
GATCACTCTCGGCATGGACGAGCTGTACAAGTAAGATATCAACTTGTTTATTGCAGCTTATAATGGTTAC
AAATAAAGCAATAGCATCACAAATTTCACAAATAAAGCATTTTTTTCACTGCCTCGACCCATAGAGCCCA
CCGCATCCCCAGCATGCCTGCTATTGTCTTCCCAATCCTCCCCCTTGCTGTCCTGCCCCACCCCACCCCC
CAGAATAGAATGACACCTACTCAGACAATGCGATGCAATTTCCTCATTTTATTAGGAAAGGACAGTGGGA
GTGGCACCTTCCAGGGTCAAGGAAGGCACGGGGGAGGGGCAAACAACAGATGGCTGGCAACTAGAAGGCA
CAGTCGAGGCTGATCAGCGGGTTTAAACGGGCCCTCTAGATCAGGCACCGGGCTTGCGGGTCATGCACCA
GGTGCGCGGTCCTTCGGGCACCTCGACGTCGGCGGTGACGGTGAAGCCGAGCCGCTCGTAGAAGGGGAGG
TTGCGGGGCGCGGAGGTCTCCAGGAAGGCGGGCACCCCGGCGCGCTCGGCCGCCTCCACTCCGGGGAGCA
CGACGGCGCTGCCCAGACCCTTGCCCTGGTGGTCGGGCGAGACGCCGACGGTGGCCAGGAACCACGCGGG
CTCCTTGGGCCGGTGCGGCGCCAGGAGGCCTTCCATCTGTTGCTGCGCGGCCAGCCGGGAACCGCTCAAC
TCGGCCATGCGCGGGCCGATCTCGGCGAACACCGCCCCCGCTTCGACGCTCTCCGGCGTGGTCCAGACCG
CCACCGCGGCGCCGTCGTCCGCGACCCACACCTTGCCGATGTCGAGCCCGACGCGCGTGAGGAAGAGTTC
TTGCAGCTCGGTGACCCGCTCGATGTGGCGGTCCGGATCGACGGTGTGGCGCGTGGCGGGGTAGTCGGCG
AACGCGGCGGCGAGGGTGCGTACGGCCCTGGGGACGTCGTCGCGGGTGGCGAGGCGCACCGTGGGCTTGT
ACTCGGTCATGGTTGTGGCCATATTATCATCGTGTTTTTCAAAGGAAAACCACGTCCCCGTGGTTCGGGG
GGCCTAGACGTTTTTTTAACCTCGACTAAACACATGTAAAGCATGTGCACCGAGGCCCCAGATCAGATCC
CATACAATGGGGTACCTTCTGGGCATCCTTCAGCCCCTTGTTGAATACGCTTGAGGAGAGCCATTTGACT
CTTTCCACAACTATCCAACTCACAACGTGGCACTGGGGTTGTGCCGCCTTTGCAGGTGTATCTTATACAC
GTGGCTTTTGGCCGCAGAGGCACCTGTCGCCAGGTGGGGGGTTCCGCTGCCTGCAAAGGGTCGCTACAGA
CGTTGTTTGTCTTCAAGAAGCTTCCAGAGGAACTGCTTCCTTCACGACATTCAACAGACCTTGCATTCCT
TTGGCGAGAGGGGAAAGACCCCTAGGAATGCTCGTCAAGAAGACAGGGCCAGGTTTCCGGGCCCTCACAT
TGCCAAAAGACGGCAATATGGTGGAAAATAACATATAGACAAACGCACACCGGCCTTATTCCAAGCGGCT
TCGGCCAGTAACGTTAGGGGGGGGGGAGGGAGAGGGGCGGAATTAAGCTTCTAAAGCCATGACATCATTT
TCTGGAATTTTCCAAGCTGTTTAAAGGCACAGTCAACTTAGTGTATGTAAACTTCTGACCCACTGGAATT
GTGATACAGTGAATTATAAGTGAAATAATCTGTCTGTAAACAATTGTTGGAAAAATGACTTGTGTCATGC
ACAAAGTAGATGTCCTAACTGACTTGCCAAAACTATTGTTTGTTAACAAGAAATTTGTGGAGTAGTTGAA
AAACGAGTTTTAATGACTCCAACTTAAGTGTATGTAAACTTCCGACTTCAACTGTAACCGGTCCAAATAT
GAGATGCGTTGTTACCTCGAGGGGGGGCCCGGTACCCAATTCGCCCTATAGTGAGTCGTATTACGCGCGC
TCACTGGCCGTCGTTTTACAACGTCGTGACTGGGAAAACCCTGGCGTTACCCAACTTAATCGCCTTGCAG
CACATCCCCCTTTCGCCAGCTGGCGTAATAGCGAAGAGGCCCGCACCGATCGCCCTTCCCAACAGTTGCG
CAGCCTGAATGGCGAATGGG
[124 nt withheld, positions 3031-3154]
C
[91 nt withheld, positions 3156-3246]
A
[49 nt withheld, positions 3248-3296]
CCTTTGACGTTGGAGTCCACGTTCTTT
[37 nt withheld, positions 3324-3360]
ACCCTATCTCGGTCTATTCTTTTGATTTATAAGGGATTTTGCCGATTTCGGCCTATTGGTTAAAAAATGA
GCTGATTTAACAAAAATTTAACGCGAATTTTAACAAAATATTAACGCTTACAATTTAGGTGGCACTTTTC
GGGGAAATGTGCGCGGAACCCCTATTTGTTTATTTTTCTAAATACATTCAAATATGTATCCGCTCATGAG
ACAATAACCCTGATAAATGCTTCAATAATATTGAAAAAGGAAGAGTATGAGTATTCAACATTTCCGTGTC
GCCCTTATTCCCTTTTTTGCGGCATTTTGCCTTCCTGTTTTTGCTCACCCAGAAACGCTGGTGAAAGTAA
AAGATGCTGAAGATCAGTTGGGTGCACGAGTGGGTTACATCGAACTGGATCTCAACAGCGGTAAGATCCT
TGAGAGTTTTCGCCCCGAAGAACGTTTTCCAATGATGAGCACTTTTAAAGTTCTGCTATGTGGCGCGGTA
TTATCCCGTATTGACGCCGGGCAAGAGCAACTCGGTCGCCGCATACACTATTCTCAGAATGACTTGGTTG
AGTACTCACCAGTCACAGAAAAGCATCTTACGGATGGCATGACAGTAAGAGAATTATGCAGTGCTGCCAT
AACCATGAGTGATAACACTGCGGCCAACTTACTTCTGACAACGATCGGAGGACCGAAGGAGCTAACCGCT
TTTTTGCACAACATGGGGGATCATGTAACTCGCCTTGATCGTTGGGAACCGGAGCTGAATGAAGCCATAC
CAAACGACGAGCGTGACACCACGATGCCTGTAGCAATGGCAACAACGTTGCGCAAACTATTAACTGGCGA
ACTACTTACTCTAGCTTCCCGGCAACAATTAATAGACTGGATGGAGGCGGATAAAGTTGCAGGACCACTT
CTGCGCTCGGCCCTTCCGGCTGGCTGGTTTATTGCTGATAAATCTGGAGCCGGTGAGCGTGGGTCTCGCG
GTATCATTGCAGCACTGGGGCCAGATGGTAAGCCCTCCCGTATCGTAGTTATCTACACGACGGGGAGTCA
GGCAACTATGGATGAACGAAATAGACAGATCGCTGAGATAGGTGCCTCACTGATTAAGCATTGGTAACTG
TCAGACCAAGTTTACTCATATATACTTTAGATTGATTTAAAACTTCATTTTTAATTTAAAAGGATCTAGG
TGAAGATCCTTTTTGATAATCTCATGACCAAAATCCCTTAACGTGAGTTTTCGTTCCACTGAGCGTCAGA
CCCCGTAGAAAAGATCAAAGGATCTTCTTGAGATCCTTTTTTTCTGCGCGTAATCTGCTGCTTGCAAACA
AAAAAACCACCGCTACCAGCGGTGGTTTGTTTGCCGGATCAAGAGCTACCAACTCTTTTTCCGAAGGTAA
CTGGCTTCAGCAGAGCGCAGATACCAAATACTGTTCTTCTAGTGTAGCCGTAGTTAGGCCACCACTTCAA
GAACTCTGTAGCACCGCCTACATACCTCGCTCTGCTAATCCTGTTACCAGTGGCTGCTGCCAGTGGCGAT
AAGTCGTGTCTTACCGGGTTGGACTCAAGACGATAGTTACCGGATAAGGCGCAGCGGTCGGGCTGAACGG
GGGGTTCGTGCACACAGCCCAGCTTGGAGCGAACGACCTACACCGAACTGAGATACCTACAGCGTGAGCT
ATGAGAAAGCGCCACGCTTCCCGAAGGGAGAAAGGCGGACAGGTATCCGGTAAGCGGCAGGGTCGGAACA
GGAGAGCGCACGAGGGAGCTTCCAGGGGGAAACGCCTGGTATCTTTATAGTCCTGTCGGGTTTCGCCACC
TCTGACTTGAGCGTCGATTTTTGTGATGCTCGTCAGGGGGGCGGAGCCTATGGAAAAACGCCAGCAACGC
GGCCTTTTTACGGTTCCTGGCCTTTTGCTGGCCTTTTGCTCACATGTTCTTTCCTGCGTTATCCCCTGAT
TCTGTGGATAACCGTATTACCGCCTTTGAGTGAGCTGATACCGCTCGCCGCAGCCGAACGACCGAGCGCA
GCGAGTCAGTGAGCGAGGAAGCGGAAGAGCGCCCAATACGCAAACCGCCTCTCCCCGCGCGTTGGCCGAT
TCATTAATGCAGCTGGCACGACAGGTTTCCCGACTGGAAAGCGGGCAGTGAGCGCAACGCAATTAATGTG
AGTTAGCTCACTCATTAGGCACCCCAGGCTTTACACTTTATGCTTCCGGCTCGTATGTTGTGTGGAATTG
TGAGCGGATAACAATTTCACACAGGAAACAGCTATGACCATGATTACGCCAAGCGCGCAATTAACCCTCA
CTAAAGGGAACAAAAGCTGGAGCTCCACCGCGGTGGCCCAAATATGAGATGCGTTGTTACGCTAGCTACA
GTTGAAGTCGGAAGTTTACATACACTTAAGTTGGAGTCATTAAAACTCGTTTTTCAACTACTCCACAAAT
TTCTTGTTAACAAACAATAGTTTTGGCAAGTCAGTTAGGACATCTACTTTGTGCATGACACAAGTCATTT
TTCCAACAATTGTTTACAGACAGATTATTTCACTTATAATTCACTGTATCACAATTCCAGTGGGTCAGAA
GTTTACATACACTAAGTTGACTGTGCCTTTAAACAGCTTGGAAAATTCCAGAAAATGATGTCATGGCTTT
AGAAGCTTACTAGT
